LOCUS       Exported 499 bp ds-DNA linear SYN 12-JUN-2021
DEFINITION  Bacterial expression for structure determination; may not be full
            ORF.
ACCESSION   .
VERSION     .
KEYWORDS    ATAD2B
SOURCE      synthetic DNA construct
  ORGANISM  synthetic DNA construct
REFERENCE   1 (bases 1 to 499)
  TITLE     SGC+year
  JOURNAL   unpublished
REFERENCE   2 (bases 1 to 499)
  AUTHORS   .
  TITLE     Direct Submission
  JOURNAL   Exported Jun 12, 2021 from SnapGene Server 1.1.58
            http://www.snapgene.com
FEATURES             Location/Qualifiers
     source          1..499
                     /organism="synthetic DNA construct"
                     /mol_type="other DNA"
     CDS             4..21
                     /codon_start=1
                     /product="6xHis affinity tag"
                     /label=6xHis
                     /translation="HHHHHH"
     CDS             46..66
                     /codon_start=1
                     /product="tobacco etch virus (TEV) protease recognition and
                     cleavage site"
                     /label=TEV site
                     /translation="ENLYFQS"
ORIGIN
        1 atgcaccatc atcatcatca ttcttctggt gtagatctgg gtaccgagaa cctgtacttc
       61 caatccatgg aagatcagga agaaaatacc ctgcgcgaac tgcgcctgtt tctgcgtgat
      121 gtgaccaaac gtctggcgac cgataaacgt tttaatattt ttagcaaacc ggtggatatt
      181 gaagaagtga gcgattatct ggaagtgatt aaagaaccga tggatctgag caccgtgatt
      241 accaaaatcg ataaacataa ttatctgacc gcgaaagatt tcctgaaaga tattgatctg
      301 atttgcagca acgcgctgga atataacccg gataaagatc cgggtgataa aattattcgt
      361 catcgcgcgt gtaccctgaa agataccgcg catgcgatta tcgccgccga actggatccg
      421 gaatttaaca aactgtgcga agaaatcaaa gaagcgcgta ttaaacgtgg ctgacagtaa
      481 aggtggatac ggatccgaa
//
