LOCUS       Exported 915 bp ds-DNA linear SYN 12-JUN-2021
DEFINITION  Bacterial expression for structure determination; may not be full
            ORF.
ACCESSION   .
VERSION     .
KEYWORDS    ATAD2B
SOURCE      synthetic DNA construct
  ORGANISM  synthetic DNA construct
REFERENCE   1 (bases 1 to 915)
  TITLE     SGC+year
  JOURNAL   unpublished
REFERENCE   2 (bases 1 to 915)
  AUTHORS   .
  TITLE     Direct Submission
  JOURNAL   Exported Jun 12, 2021 from SnapGene Server 1.1.58
            http://www.snapgene.com
FEATURES             Location/Qualifiers
     source          1..915
                     /organism="synthetic DNA construct"
                     /mol_type="other DNA"
     CDS             38..55
                     /codon_start=1
                     /product="6xHis affinity tag"
                     /label=6xHis
                     /translation="HHHHHH"
     CDS             80..100
                     /codon_start=1
                     /product="tobacco etch virus (TEV) protease recognition and
                     cleavage site"
                     /label=TEV site
                     /translation="ENLYFQS"
     CDS             571..588
                     /codon_start=1
                     /product="6xHis affinity tag"
                     /label=6xHis
                     /translation="HHHHHH"
     primer_bind     complement(641..659)
                     /label=T7 Term
                     /note="T7 terminator, reverse primer"
     terminator      655..702
                     /label=T7 terminator
                     /note="transcription terminator for bacteriophage T7 RNA
                     polymerase"
     primer_bind     complement(826..845)
                     /label=F1ori-R
                     /note="F1 origin, reverse primer"
ORIGIN
        1 aatattttgt ttactttaag aaggagatat acatatgcac catcatcatc atcattcttc
       61 tggtgtagat ctgggtaccg agaacctgta cttccaatcc atggaagatc aggaagaaaa
      121 taccctgcgc gaactgcgcc tgtttctgcg tgatgtgacc aaacgtctgg cgaccgataa
      181 acgttttaat atttttagca aaccggtgga tattgaagaa gtgagcgatt atctggaagt
      241 gattaaagaa ccgatggatc tgagcaccgt gattaccaaa atcgataaac ataattatct
      301 gaccgcgaaa gatttcctga aagatattga tctgatttgc agcaacgcgc tggaatataa
      361 cccggataaa gatccgggtg ataaaattat tcgtcatcgc gcgtgtaccc tgaaagatac
      421 cgcgcatgcg attatcgccg ccgaactgga tccggaattt aacaaactgt gcgaagaaat
      481 caaagaagcg cgtattaaac gtggctgaca gtaaaggtgg atacggatcc gaattcgagc
      541 tccgtcgaca agcttgcggc cgcactcgag caccaccacc accaccactg agatccggct
      601 gctaacaaag cccgaaagga agctgagttg gctgctgcca ccgctgagca ataactagca
      661 taaccccttg gggcctctaa acgggtcttg aggggttttt tgctgaaagg aggaactata
      721 tccggattgg cgaatgggnn nnnnnnnnnn nnnnnnnnnn nnnnnnnnnn nnnnnnnnnn
      781 nnnnnnnnnn nnnnnnnnnn nnnnnnnnnn nnnnnnnnnn nnnnnnnnnn nnnnnnnnnn
      841 nnnnnnnnnn nnnnnnnnnn nncnnnnnnn nnnnnnnnnn nnnnnnnnnn nnnnnnnnnn
      901 nnnnnnnnnn ngatt
//
