[The description below was written by a language model from this plasmid's Addgene catalogue record and the feature table of its GenBank file.]
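Description:
ATAD2B is a bacterial expression plasmid built on the pNIC28-Bsa4 backbone from the SGC, made to produce a fragment of human ATAD2B (also recorded as KIAA1240 protein) for structure determination. It confers kanamycin resistance and is listed as low copy. The insert is codon-optimized, was introduced by ligation independent cloning, and is recorded as about 499 bp. The catalogue cautions that it may not be the full open reading frame, and an insert of that length can only encode a limited portion of the protein. Which residues or domain it covers is not stated, although a PDB entry is listed among the alternative names.

The coding region begins with an N-terminal 6xHis affinity tag followed by a TEV protease recognition site. This allows the protein to be captured by metal-affinity chromatography and the tag then removed by cleavage to leave near-native material for crystallization. The promoter is not annotated, but the T7 and T7-term sequencing primers and the annotated T7 terminator point to T7 RNA polymerase-driven expression in a suitable E. coli host.

The two held sequence records are partial reads rather than a full plasmid map. One 499 bp record covers the tag, the TEV site and the insert. A 915 bp record extends downstream through the T7 terminator to an f1 origin primer site. This longer read also annotates a second 6xHis sequence downstream of the insert. The catalogue lists only the N-terminal tag, and the record does not show whether this second sequence is in frame and translated. The replication origin and the kanamycin resistance gene lie outside the sequenced regions.
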