Addgene plasmid #39046: ATAD2B
Purpose: Bacterial expression for structure determination; may not be full ORF
Depositing lab: Nicola Burgess-Brown. Depositing organization: University of Oxford.
Backbone
  Vector backbone: pNIC28-Bsa4
  Backbone manufacturer: SGC
  Vector type: Bacterial Expression
Growth in bacteria
  Bacterial resistance: Kanamycin, 50 μg/mL
  Growth temperature: 37°C
  Growth strain: Mach1
  Copy number: Low Copy
Gene/Insert
  Gene/Insert name: ATAD2B (alt names: KIAA1240 protein; PDB:3LXJ)
  Species: H. sapiens (human)
  Insert size (bp): 499
  Mutation: codon-optimized
  Entrez Gene: ATAD2B
  Tag / fusion protein: His Tev (N terminal on insert)
  Cloning method: Ligation Independent Cloning
  Sequencing primers: 5′ T7; 3′ T7-term
Terms and licenses: Academic/Nonprofit Terms; Industry Terms: Not Available to Industry
How to cite: ATAD2B was a gift from Nicola Burgess-Brown (Addgene plasmid # 39046 ; http://n2t.net/addgene:39046 ; RRID:Addgene_39046)
